Addgene plasmid #134621: pBa.GFP-KIF1C tail 400-1103
Purpose: Mammalian expression of human KIF1C 400-1103
Depositing lab: Marvin Bentley. Depositing organization: Rensselaer Polytechnic Institute. Publication: A novel strategy to visualize vesicle-bound kinesins reveals the diversity of kinesin-mediated transport. Yang R, Bostick Z, Garbouchian A, Luisi J, Banker G, Bentley M. Traffic. 2019 Aug 28. doi: 10.1111/tra.12692. PubMed 31461551.
Backbone
  Vector backbone: pBa-eGFP
  Vector type: Mammalian Expression
Growth in bacteria
  Bacterial resistance: Ampicillin, 100 μg/mL
  Growth temperature: 37°C
  Growth strain: NEB Stable
  Copy number: High Copy
Gene/Insert
  Gene/Insert name: KIF1C
  Species: H. sapiens (human)
  Mutation: WT with deletion of the 399 N-terminal residues.
  Entrez Gene: KIF1C (a.k.a. LTXS1, SATX2, SAX2, SPAX2, SPG58)
  Promoter: Chicken Beta actin
  Tag / fusion protein: eGFP (N terminal on insert)
  Cloning method: Restriction Enzyme; 5′ cloning site Unknown (unknown if destroyed)
Terms and licenses: Academic/Nonprofit Terms; Industry Terms: Not Available to Industry
Depositor comments: pBa vector is susceptable to recombination and should not be grown in fast growing bacteria or cloned using recombination.
How to cite: pBa.GFP-KIF1C tail 400-1103 was a gift from Marvin Bentley (Addgene plasmid # 134621 ; http://n2t.net/addgene:134621 ; RRID:Addgene_134621)
