[The description below was written by a language model from this plasmid's Addgene catalogue record and pLannotate feature annotations shown in this document.]
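Description:
pBa.GFP-KIF1C tail 400-1103 is a mammalian expression plasmid of about 8.9 kb, built on the pBa-eGFP backbone, that produces a fluorescently tagged, motor-less fragment of the human kinesin-3 family member KIF1C. It is maintained in E. coli through a high-copy ColE1/pUC-type origin and selected with ampicillin via the β-lactamase gene and its native promoter. The backbone also carries short remnants of earlier cloning vectors (lac promoter, operator and CAP site, and fragments of lacI, lacZα, rop and bom) that play no part in the expression cassette. The depositor notes that pBa vectors are prone to recombination, which is why a recombination-stabilising host strain is listed.

Expression is driven by the chicken β-actin promoter followed by a chimeric chicken β-actin/rabbit β-globin intron, an arrangement that supports strong constitutive transcription and efficient processing of the message in mammalian cells. The open reading frame begins with EGFP, fused at the N terminus of KIF1C residues 400-1103. This fragment is wild-type in sequence but lacks the first 399 residues. Downstream, an SV40-derived segment containing a small large T antigen fragment and the SV40 polyadenylation signal terminates the transcript.

As the construct name indicates, the retained portion is the KIF1C tail, so the fusion would be expected to lack the N-terminal motor region. The associated publication describes a strategy for visualising vesicle-bound kinesins, and this plasmid fits that use: live imaging of where a GFP-labelled KIF1C tail localises in transfected cells. The record does not specify cell types or the cloning sites used.
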