Features (pLannotate 1.2.2; 16 found; start..end, strand, type, name):
    418..693     +  promoter       chicken β-actin promoter: No description available
    694..1663    +  intron         chimeric intron: chimera between introns from chicken β-actin and rabbit β-globin
   1726..2439    +  CDS            EGFP: EGFP is a basic (constitutively fluorescent) green fluorescent protein published in 1996, derived from Aequorea victoria. It is reported to be a rapidly-maturing weak dimer with moderate acid sensitivity.
   2482..4593    +  CDS            KIF1C (fragment): KIF1C_HUMAN - Also known as KIAA0706. Experimental evidence at protein level: Swiss-Prot protein existence level 1. Motor required for the retrograde transport of Golgi vesicles to the endoplasmic reticulum. Has a microtubule plus end-directed motility. From Homo sapiens (Human).
   4612..4697    +  CDS            large T antigen (fragment): large T antigen from SV40 (simian virus 40)
   4720..4854    +  polyA_signal   SV40 poly(A) signal: SV40 polyadenylation signal
   4909..4925    -  protein_bind   lac operator: The lac repressor binds to the lac operator to inhibit transcription in E. coli. This inhibition can be relieved by adding lactose or isopropyl-β-D-thiogalactopyranoside (IPTG). lac repressor encoded by lacI
   4933..4963    -  promoter       lac promoter: promoter for the E. coli lac operon
   4978..4999    -  protein_bind   CAP binding site: CAP binding activates transcription in the presence of cAMP. E. coli catabolite activator protein
   5012..5104    -  CDS            lacI (fragment): lac repressor; lacI; The lac repressor binds to the lac operator to inhibit transcription in E. coli. This inhibition can be relieved by adding lactose or isopropyl-β-D-thiogalactopyranoside (IPTG).
   5287..5875    -  rep_origin     ori: high-copy-number ColE1/pMB1/pBR322/pUC origin of replication
   6046..6906    -  CDS            AmpR: β-lactamase; bla; confers resistance to ampicillin, carbenicillin, and related antibiotics
   6907..7011    -  promoter       AmpR promoter: bla
   7106..7141    +  CDS            rop (fragment): Rop protein, which maintains plasmids at low copy number; rop
   7243..7342    +  misc_feature   bom (fragment): basis of mobility region from pBR322
   7348..7502    -  CDS            lacZα (fragment): LacZα fragment of β-galactosidase; lacZ fragment
>Addgene plasmid #134621 | pBa.GFP-KIF1C tail 400-1103 | addgene full sequence | sequence record 269814 | Addgene NGS Result
CTAGTGCATGCATACCCCTCGGTGTTATTGCTGCTCTGTGCACGCACGCTCATTGTATCACTTCATCCCA
GTGCATGCACTCACACTGGAGCGATTGCTGCTCGGTGCACGCACACTCATTGTATCACTGCAGCTCAGTG
GCTGCACGCACACCGGTGTTATTGCTGCTCGGTGCGTGCATGCACATCAGTGTCGCTGCAGCTCAGTGCA
TGCACGCTCATTGCCCATCGCTATCCCTGCCTCTCCTGCTGGCGCTCCCCGGGAGGTGACTTCAAGGGGA
CCGCAGGACCACCTCGGGGGTGGGGGGAGGGCTGCACACGCGGACCCCGCTCCCCCTCCCCAACAAAGCA
CTGTGGAATCAAAAAGGGGGGAGGGGGGATGGAGGGGCGCGTCACACCCCCGCCCCACACCCTCACCTCG
AGGTGAGCCCCACGTTCTGCTTCACTCTCCCCATCTCCCCCCCCTCCCCACCCCCAATTTTGTATTTATT
TATTTTTTAATTATTTTGTGCAGCGATGGGGGCGGGGGGGGGGGGGGCGCGCGCCAGGCGGGGCGGGGCG
GGGCGAGGGGCGGGGCGGGGCGAGGCGGAGAGGTGCGGCGGCAGCCAATCAGAGCGGCGCGCTCCGAAAG
TTTCCTTTTATGGCGAGGCGGCGGCGGCGGCGGCCCTATAAAAAGCGAAGCGCGCGGCGGGCGGGAGTCG
CTGCGCGCTGCCTTCGCCCCGTGCCCCGCTCCGCCGCCGCCTCGCGCCGCCCGCCCCGGCTCTGACTGAC
CGCGTTACTCCCACAGGTGAGCGGGCGGGACGGCCCTTCTCCTCCGGGCTGTAATTAGCGCTTGGTTTAA
TGACGGCTCGTTTCTTTTCTGTGGCTGCGTGAAAGCCTTAAAGGGCTCCGGGAGGGCCCTTTGTGCGGGG
GGGAGCGGCTCGGGGGGTGCGTGCGTGTGTGTGTGCGTGGGGAGCGCCGCGTGCGGCTCCGCGCTGCCCG
GCGGCTGTGAGCGCTGCGGGCGCGGCGCGGGGCTTTGTGCGCTCCGCAGTGTGCGCGAGGGGAGCGCGGC
CGGGGGCGGTGCCCCGCGGTGCGGGGGGGGCTGCGAGGGGAACAAAGGCTGCGTGCGGGGTGTGTGCGTG
GGGGGGTGAGCAGGGGGTGTGGGCGCGGCGGTCGGGCTGTAACCCCCCCCTGCACCCCCCTCCCCGAGTT
GCTGAGCACGGCCCGGCTTCGGGTGCGGGGCTCCGTGCGGGGCGTGGCGCGGGGCTCGCCGTGCCGGGCG
GGGGGTGGCGGCAGGTGGGGGTGCCGGGCGGGGCGGGGCCGCCTCGGGCCGGGGAGGGCTCGGGGGAGGG
GCGCGGCGGCCCCCGGAGCGCCGGCGGCTGTCGAGGCGCGGCGAGCCGCAGCCATTGCCTTTTATGGTAA
TCGTGCGAGAGGGCGCAGGGACTTCCTTTGTCCCAAATCTGTGCGGAGCCGAAATCTGGGAGGCGCCGCC
GCACCCCCTCTAGCGGGCGCGGGGCGAAGCGGTGCGGCGCCGGCAGGAAGGAAATGGGCGGGGAGGGCCT
TCGTGCGTCGCCGCGCCGCCGTCCCCTTCTCCATCTCCAGCCTCGGGGCTGTCCGCAGGGGGACGGCTGC
CTTCGGGGGGGACGGGGCAGGGCGGGGTTCGGCTTCTGGCGTGTGACCGGCGGGGTTTATATCTTCCCTT
CTCTGTTCCTCCGCAGCCCCCAAGCTTGGCGCGCCTAGGCCTACCATGGTGAGCAAGGGCGGGGAGCTGT
TCACCGGGGTGGTGCCCATCCTGGTCGAGCTGGACGGCGACGTAAACGGCCACAAGTTCAGCGTGTCCGG
CGAGGGCGAGGGCGATGCCACCTACGGCAAGCTGACCCTGAAGTTCATCTGCACCACCGGCAAGCTGCCC
GTGCCCTGGCCCACCCTCGTGACCACCCTGACCTACGGCGTGCAGTGCTTCAGCCGCTACCCCGACCACA
TGAAGCAGCACGACTTCTTCAAGTCCGCCATGCCCGAAGGCTACGTCCAGGAGCGCACCATCTTCTTCAA
GGACGACGGCAACTACAAGACCCGCGCCGAGGTGAAGTTCGAGGGCGACACCCTGGTGAACCGCATCGAG
CTGAAGGGCATCGACTTCAAGGAGGACGGCAACATCCTGGGGCACAAGCTGGAGTACAACTACAACAGCC
ACAACGTCTATATCATGGCCGACAAGCAGAAGAACGGCATCAAGGTGAACTTCAAGATCCGCCACAACAT
CGAGGACGGCAGCGTGCAGCTCGCCGACCACTACCAGCAGAACACCCCCATCGGCGACGGCCCCGTGCTG
CTGCCCGACAACCACTACCTGAGCACCCAGTCCGCCCTGAGCAAAGACCCCAACGAGAAGCGCGATCACA
TGGTCCTGCTGGAGTTCGTGACCGCCGCCGGGATCACTCTCGGCATGGACGAGCTGTACGGCGGAGGATC
CGGAGGCGGCTCTGGCGGAGGGCTGTACAGTGCCCTGCCAGCTGTGTCATCTCCCCCAGCTCCAGTTTCA
CCCTCATCACCCACCACACATAATGGGGAGCTGGAGCCGTCATTCTCCCCCAACACGGAGTCCCAGATTG
GGCCTGAGGAAGCCATGGAGAGGCTGCAGGAGACAGAGAAGATTATAGCTGAGCTGAACGAGACATGGGA
GGAGAAGCTACGCAAGACAGAAGCCCTGAGGATGGAGAGAGAAGCATTGCTGGCTGAGATGGGGGTGGCC
GTCCGGGAGGATGGGGGAACTGTGGGCGTCTTCTCTCCAAAGAAGACTCCCCACCTGGTGAACCTGAACG
AAGACCCTCTGATGTCTGAGTGTCTGCTCTACCACATCAAAGATGGCGTCACCAGGGTCGGCCAAGTAGA
TATGGACATCAAGCTGACCGGACAGTTCATTCGGGAGCAACACTGTCTGTTCCGGAGCATCCCCCAGCCA
GATGGAGAAGTGGTGGTCACTCTGGAGCCTTGTGAAGGAGCTGAGACATATGTGAATGGGAAGCTTGTGA
CGGAGCCGCTGGTGCTGAAGTCAGGGAATAGGATTGTGATGGGCAAGAACCACGTTTTCCGCTTCAACCA
CCCGGAGCAGGCAAGGCTGGAACGGGAACGAGGGGTCCCCCCACCCCCAGGACCGCCCTCTGAGCCAGTC
GACTGGAACTTTGCCCAGAAGGAACTGCTGGAGCAGCAAGGCATCGACATAAAGCTGGAAATGGAGAAGA
GGCTGCAGGATCTGGAGAATCAGTACCGGAAAGAAAAGGAAGAAGCCGATCTTCTGCTGGAGCAGCAGCG
ACTGTATGCAGACTCGGACAGCGGGGATGACTCTGACAAGCGCTCTTGTGAAGAGAGCTGGAGGCTCATC
TCCTCCTTGCGGGAGCAGCTGCCGCCCACCACGGTCCAGACCATTGTCAAACGCTGTGGTCTGCCCAGCA
GTGGCAAGCGCAGGGCCCCTCGCAGGGTTTATCAGATCCCCCAGCGACGCAGGCTGCAGGGCAAAGACCC
CCGCTGGGCCACCATGGCTGACCTGAAGATGCAGGCGGTGAAGGAGATCTGCTACGAGGTGGCCCTGGCT
GACTTCCGCCACGGGCGGGCTGAGATTGAGGCCCTGGCCGCCCTCAAGATGCGGGAGCTGTGTCGCACCT
ATGGCAAGCCAGACGGCCCCGGAGACGCCTGGAGGGCTGTGGCCCGGGATGTCTGGGACACTGTAGGCGA
GGAGGAAGGAGGTGGAGCTGGCAGTGGTGGTGGCAGTGAGGAGGGAGCCCGAGGGGCGGAGGTGGAGGAC
CTCCGGGCCCACATCGACAAGCTGACGGGGATTCTGCAGGAGGTGAAGCTGCAGAACAGCAGCAAGGACC
GGGAGCTGCAGGCCCTGCGGGACCGCATGCTCCGCATGGAGAGGGTCATCCCCCTGGCCCAGGATCATGA
GGATGAGAATGAAGAAGGTGGTGAGGTCCCCTGGGCCCCGCCTGAAGGATCAGAGGCAGCAGAGGAGGCA
GCCCCCAGTGACCGCATGCCGTCAGCCCGGCCCCCCTCGCCACCACTGTCAAGCTGGGAGCGGGTGTCAC
GGCTCATGGAGGAGGACCCTGCCTTCCGTCGTGGTCGTCTTCGCTGGCTCAAGCAGGAGCAGCTACGGCT
GCAGGGACTGCAGGGCTCTGGGGGCCGGGGCGGGGGGCTGCGCAGGCCCCCAGCCCGCTTTGTGCCCCCT
CACGACTGCAAGCTACGCTTCCCCTTCAAGAGCAACCCCCAGCACCGGGAGTCTTGGCCAGGGATGGGGA
GCGGGGAGGCTCCAACTCCGCTCCAACCCCCTGAGGAGGTCACTCCCCATCCAGCCACCCCTGCCCGCCG
GCCTCCGAGTCCCCGAAGGTCCCACCATCCCCGCAGGAACTCCCTGGATGGAGGGGGCCGATCCCGGGGA
GCGGGTTCTGCACAGCCTGAACCCCAGCACTTCCAGCCCAAAAAGCACAACTCTTATCCCCAGCCACCCC
AACCCTACCCAGCCCAGCGGCCCCCAGGGCCCCGCTACCCCCCATACACTACTCCCCCACGAATGAGACG
GCAGCGTTCTGCCCCTGACCTCAAGGAGAGTGGGGCAGCTGTGTGAGTCTCTAGATAAGTAATGATCATA
ATCAGCCATATCACATCTGTAGAGGTTTTACTTGCTTTAAAAAACCTCCCACACCTCCCCCTGAACCTGA
AACATAAAATGAATGCAATTGTTGTTGTTAACTTGTTTATTGCAGCTTATAATGGTTACAAATAAAGCAA
TAGCATCACAAATTTCACAAATAAAGCATTTTTTTCACTGCATTCTAGTTGTGGTTTGTCCAAACTCATC
AATGTATCTTATCATGTCTGGATCCCCGGGTACCGAGCTCGAATTCGTAATCATGTCATAGCTGTTTCCT
GTGTGAAATTGTTATCCGCTCACAATTCCACACAACATACGAGCCGGAAGCATAAAGTGTAAAGCCTGGG
GTGCCTAATGAGTGAGCTAACTCACATTAATTGCGTTGCGCTCACTGCCCGCTTTCCAGTCGGGAAACCT
GTCGTGCCAGCTGCATTAATGAATCGGCCAACGCGCGGGGAGAGGCGGTTTGCGTATTGGGCGCTCTTCC
GCTTCCTCGCTCACTGACTCGCTGCGCTCGGTCGTTCGGCTGCGGCGAGCGGTATCAGCTCACTCAAAGG
CGGTAATACGGTTATCCACAGAATCAGGGGATAACGCAGGAAAGAACATGTGAGCAAAAGGCCAGCAAAA
GGCCAGGAACCGTAAAAAGGCCGCGTTGCTGGCGTTTTTCCATAGGCTCCGCCCCCCTGACGAGCATCAC
AAAAATCGACGCTCAAGTCAGAGGTGGCGAAACCCGACAGGACTATAAAGATACCAGGCGTTTCCCCCTG
GAAGCTCCCTCGTGCGCTCTCCTGTTCCGACCCTGCCGCTTACCGGATACCTGTCCGCCTTTCTCCCTTC
GGGAAGCGTGGCGCTTTCTCATAGCTCACGCTGTAGGTATCTCAGTTCGGTGTAGGTCGTTCGCTCCAAG
CTGGGCTGTGTGCACGAACCCCCCGTTCAGCCCGACCGCTGCGCCTTATCCGGTAACTATCGTCTTGAGT
CCAACCCGGTAAGACACGACTTATCGCCACTGGCAGCAGCCACTGGTAACAGGATTAGCAGAGCGAGGTA
TGTAGGCGGTGCTACAGAGTTCTTGAAGTGGTGGCCTAACTACGGCTACACTAGAAGAACAGTATTTGGT
ATCTGCGCTCTGCTGAAGCCAGTTACCTTCGGAAAAAGAGTTGGTAGCTCTTGATCCGGCAAACAAACCA
CCGCTGGTAGCGGTGGTTTTTTTGTTTGCAAGCAGCAGATTACGCGCAGAAAAAAAGGATCTCAAGAAGA
TCCTTTGATCTTTTCTACGGGGTCTGACGCTCAGTGGAACGAAAACTCACGTTAAGGGATTTTGGTCATG
AGATTATCAAAAAGGATCTTCACCTAGATCCTTTTAAATTAAAAATGAAGTTTTAAATCAATCTAAAGTA
TATATGAGTAAACTTGGTCTGACAGTTACCAATGCTTAATCAGTGAGGCACCTATCTCAGCGATCTGTCT
ATTTCGTTCATCCATAGTTGCCTGACTCCCCGTCGTGTAGATAACTACGATACGGGAGGGCTTACCATCT
GGCCCCAGTGCTGCAATGATACCGCGAGACCCACGCTCACCGGCTCCAGATTTATCAGCAATAAACCAGC
CAGCCGGAAGGGCCGAGCGCAGAAGTGGTCCTGCAACTTTATCCGCCTCCATCCAGTCTATTAATTGTTG
CCGGGAAGCTAGAGTAAGTAGTTCGCCAGTTAATAGTTTGCGCAACGTTGTTGCCATTGCTACAGGCATC
GTGGTGTCACGCTCGTCGTTTGGTATGGCTTCATTCAGCTCCGGTTCCCAACGATCAAGGCGAGTTACAT
GATCCCCCATGTTGTGCAAAAAAGCGGTTAGCTCCTTCGGTCCTCCGATCGTTGTCAGAAGTAAGTTGGC
CGCAGTGTTATCACTCATGGTTATGGCAGCACTGCATAATTCTCTTACTGTCATGCCATCCGTAAGATGC
TTTTCTGTGACTGGTGAGTACTCAACCAAGTCATTCTGAGAATAGTGTATGCGGCGACCGAGTTGCTCTT
GCCCGGCGTCAATACGGGATAATACCGCGCCACATAGCAGAACTTTAAAAGTGCTCATCATTGGAAAACG
TTCTTCGGGGCGAAAACTCTCAAGGATCTTACCGCTGTTGAGATCCAGTTCGATGTAACCCACTCGTGCA
CCCAACTGATCTTCAGCATCTTTTACTTTCACCAGCGTTTCTGGGTGAGCAAAAACAGGAAGGCAAAATG
CCGCAAAAAAGGGAATAAGGGCGACACGGAAATGTTGAATACTCATACTCTTCCTTTTTCAATATTATTG
AAGCATTTATCAGGGTTATTGTCTCATGAGCGGATACATATTTGAATGTATTTAGAAAAATAAACAAATA
GGGGTTCCGCGCACATTTCCCCGAAAAGTGCCACCTGACGTCTAAGAAACCATTATTATCATGACATTAA
CCTATAAAAATAGGCGTATCACGAGGCCCTTTCGTCTCGCGCGTTTCGGTGATGACGGTGAAAACCTCTG
ACACATGCAGCTCCCGGAGACGGTCACAGCTTGTCTGTAAGCGGATGCCGGGAGCAGACAAGCCCGTCAG
GGCGCGTCAGCGGGTGTTGGCGGGTGTCGGGGCTGGCTTAACTATGCGGCATCAGAGCAGATTGTACTGA
GAGTGCACCATATGCGGTGTGAAATACCGCACAGATGCGTAAGGAGAAAATACCGCATCAGGCGCCATTC
GCCATTCAGGCTGCGCAACTGTTGGGAAGGGCGATCGGTGCGGGCCTCTTCGCTATTACGCCAGCTGGCG
AAAGGGGGATGTGCTGCAAGGCGATTAAGTTGGGTAACGCCAGGGTTTTCCCAGTCACGACGTTGTAAAA
CGACGGCCAGTGCCAAGTTGGGATCTTTGCATTGGCCCACGGCTCTCAGGATGGGGATGCTCCCCTTCAG
CACCCGGTTCCCCTTGGAAACTGATGGTCCTGGCTCTGTGGCATGGCAGTGGCACTGTGAGGAGCCCCCT
ACCAGCAGCACACAGTGGGGTTGGCACTGCCACGCTCCGGATGCCGCGCTCTGATCCAACCCCATAATCA
AGGGAACCCGAATTGCCCCATCATTGCCCCCACCACCCCCATCCTGCCGGGCCCTCACACCCCACGCTGC
CTTCTGGTGACATTCCCCAGCCCAAACCCACGGCTTCATGGCTACCGCGGGGCATTTCCCATTGCCGCCC
CATTATCAGCTCTGCACACCTCCCGCTGTACCCATGCCTCGTGGCTGCCCTTCTTTGACGTATAATCTTC
TAATTAATACCCGGCCTTGTCAAAGTGGAGCACAAACGTTAATTAATTCCCCAGCAGGCAGGTAATTAAC
AGTGTGACTCCCTTTTTGCTGCGAGTGGGGCTGATACAGAGAGATGTGGCACTATGGAGCCCACGGGGTC
CTGGCACTGGGTGCCCACGGAGGTCCCCATGTGCTGCAGTGTCACCGCCTCCGAGGAGACAGTATTGTCC
CTGCGGTGTCCCTGCAGCTCAGCTCTGTCCACAGGGCCACCTCCAGTTTGGAGGGGACACAATGCAGCCC
CGATGCAACCCATCCTCGCAGCATCCCAGGGACAAAGACCCCACTGCAAGACCGCACACAGGGCTGGGTC
CCGCTCCCCTAATATCTACAGTGCTTCTTGCATGGCCCCTTAATCAATGCAGTTAATCAGCATGCGCTCA
TGCACCGCTCTGGAGCTGCAAAGCCCCTCGCAGCGCTGCTCACCAACACCGCGCACCGCCCCGGCCCAGC
CTGCAGCACGCGCTGCAAACAGGAAAGAAACAAAATATTGCCCAAATGTAGGCAAAGGCATTCGGCTGCC
TTGACCTCCGCCGGGCCGGGCCCTGCCTGACTCAGCTCCTTACTCAGCGCTCGCTTCCTCCCTCCGGCTG
CCACCGCCGCAGCGCACACCCTGACAAAGAGTGGCCCTTAACGGGCTCTGAGGTGCACCCAGCAGTGCAC
TCAGCAGTCCAAGGGCCGGCCTGGAGGTTTGCACCGCTACGTGCTGACATTAGCATTGAACTTGGCCCTG
GGTAGTGCTGCAGGCCGGGCGGGGTGGGTGTAGAGAGTGCAGCGCGCGTTGCACCCGGTGCCCCTTCCCC
TCCCTTGCATCCCAGCAGGCTGCACCCCAGCACCAGGCCCGTGCATGCATGCTCCTGGTGTTATTGCAGC
CTGGTGCATGCATGCGTCTTGATGGTGCAGCGCTGTGCATGCATCCTCCTTGGTGTGTAGCAGT
